>Addgene plasmid #158938 | JGI_018137 | addgene full sequence | sequence record 316869 | Addgene NGS Result
CACCTGTGGCGCCGGTGATGCCGGCCACGATGCGTCCGGCGTAGAGGATCGAGATCTCGATCCCGCGAAA
TTAATACGACTCACTATAGGGGAATTGTGAGCGGATAACAATTCCCCTCTAGAAATAATTTTGTTTAACT
TTAAGAAGGAGATATACCATGGGCAGCAGCCATCATCATCATCATCACAGCAGCGGCCTGGTGCCGCGCG
GCAGCCATATGGGTAATGGGAACACCGGTATCGTGCACTCCAACACTTCACTTCTCGCTGTAGAAGGAAC
GCTGCCGCAGGTTACCGTAACAAGTGACGAGATTGATGAGATGCTTGCGCCCGCCCGGAAACGACTTCGA
CTTCCGAAAGGCGTACTGCAGAGAGTTGCTGGCGTGTATGAACGCAAATGGTGGCGTGACAGGGAAAATG
GGTGGAAACAGGGCGTTGTCTTGGCTGCGGAGCGTGCTATGGCGAAGGCGGGGATCATGCGCGATCAAGT
CGGCCTGTTGATTAATGCATCCGTTTCTCGTAAACATCTGGAGCCTGCAGTCTCCACTGGAATACATCAC
TCACTGGGCTTACCGCCAGCGTGCATGAACTTTGATATCACTAACGCCTGCCTGGGTTTTGTCAATGCGA
TGACAATGGCTGCAGGGATGATCGATTCAGGACAAATAAAATATGCATTGATTGTCGGGGCAGAAGACGT
GGAGCAAGTCCAGCGTGGTACAATTGAGCGACTGAACGCAAAAGGGTCCACTCGGGCCGATTTCAATAAC
CAGTTTGCTTCATTAACCCTTGGTTCTGGAGCAGCTGCTGCCGTTTTAGGACCAGCAGATGTTCATCCAG
AAGGTCATCGTCTGAAAGTGACCCAAGCCCGAAGCGGTACAGAGCATCATGAACTGTGTGTGGCTAATAT
GGACGATATGAGGACCGATTCCAATGGCTTATTGGAGAATGGTATAAATCTTATAGTAGATACCTGGAAA
GCGGCTAATGAAAGCGGGTTAGATTTTAGATCTATCGATTATGTTATACCCCATCAAGTCTCGATGGTAT
ATACCCGCAACTTTTCAAAGATTACAGGCGTAGGCATGGAACGTATTCCAGTTACGTTCCCGGATTGGGG
GAATATTGCGGCGGAAGCCGTTCCGATGACCCTGGCTCATATCCAAGACGATATTGAACGCGGACAGCGA
GTCCTTTTAATGGGCGTTGGAAGTGGCCTGAACACAGCGATGATGGAAGTTCAATGGTAACTCGAGCACC
ACCACCACCACCACTGAGATCCGGCTGCTAACAAAGCCCGAAAGGAAGCTGAGTTGGCTGCTGCCACCGC
TGAGCAATAACTAGCATAACCCCTTGGGGCCTCTAAACGGGTCTTGAGGGGTTTTTTGCTGAAAGGAGGA
ACTATATCCGGATTGGCGAATGGG
[124 nt withheld, positions 1425-1548]
C
[91 nt withheld, positions 1550-1640]
A
[49 nt withheld, positions 1642-1690]
CCTTTGACGTTGGAGTCCACGTTCTTT
[37 nt withheld, positions 1718-1754]
ACCCTATCTCGGTCTATTCTTTTGATTTATAAGGGATTTTGCCGATTTCGGCCTATTGGTTAAAAAATGA
GCTGATTTAACAAAAATTTAACGCGAATTTTAACAAAATATTAACGCTTACAATTTAGGTGGCACTTTTC
GGGGAAATGTGCGCGGAACCCCTATTTGTTTATTTTTCTAAATACATTCAAATATGTATCCGCTCATGAA
TTAATTCTTAGAAAAACTCATCGAGCATCAAATGAAACTGCAATTTATTCATATCAGGATTATCAATACC
ATATTTTTGAAAAAGCCGTTTCTGTAATGAAGGAGAAAACTCACCGAGGCAGTTCCATAGGATGGCAAGA
TCCTGGTATCGGTCTGCGATTCCGACTCGTCCAACATCAATACAACCTATTAATTTCCCCTCGTCAAAAA
TAAGGTTATCAAGTGAGAAATCACCATGAGTGACGACTGAATCCGGTGAGAATGGCAAAAGTTTATGCAT
TTCTTTCCAGACTTGTTCAACAGGCCAGCCATTACGCTCGTCATCAAAATCACTCGCATCAACCAAACCG
TTATTCATTCGTGATTGCGCCTGAGCGAGACGAAATACGCGATCGCTGTTAAAAGGACAATTACAAACAG
GAATCGAATGCAACCGGCGCAGGAACACTGCCAGCGCATCAACAATATTTTCACCTGAATCAGGATATTC
TTCTAATACCTGGAATGCTGTTTTCCCGGGGATCGCAGTGGTGAGTAACCATGCATCATCAGGAGTACGG
ATAAAATGCTTGATGGTCGGAAGAGGCATAAATTCCGTCAGCCAGTTTAGTCTGACCATCTCATCTGTAA
CATCATTGGCAACGCTACCTTTGCCATGTTTCAGAAACAACTCTGGCGCATCGGGCTTCCCATACAATCG
ATAGATTGTCGCACCTGATTGCCCGACATTATCGCGAGCCCATTTATACCCATATAAATCAGCATCCATG
TTGGAATTTAATCGCGGCCTAGAGCAAGACGTTTCCCGTTGAATATGGCTCATAACACCCCTTGTATTAC
TGTTTATGTAAGCAGACAGTTTTATTGTTCATGACCAAAATCCCTTAACGTGAGTTTTCGTTCCACTGAG
CGTCAGACCCCGTAGAAAAGATCAAAGGATCTTCTTGAGATCCTTTTTTTCTGCGCGTAATCTGCTGCTT
GCAAACAAAAAAACCACCGCTACCAGCGGTGGTTTGTTTGCCGGATCAAGAGCTACCAACTCTTTTTCCG
AAGGTAACTGGCTTCAGCAGAGCGCAGATACCAAATACTGTCCTTCTAGTGTAGCCGTAGTTAGGCCACC
ACTTCAAGAACTCTGTAGCACCGCCTACATACCTCGCTCTGCTAATCCTGTTACCAGTGGCTGCTGCCAG
TGGCGATAAGTCGTGTCTTACCGGGTTGGACTCAAGACGATAGTTACCGGATAAGGCGCAGCGGTCGGGC
TGAACGGGGGGTTCGTGCACACAGCCCAGCTTGGAGCGAACGACCTACACCGAACTGAGATACCTACAGC
GTGAGCTATGAGAAAGCGCCACGCTTCCCGAAGGGAGAAAGGCGGACAGGTATCCGGTAAGCGGCAGGGT
CGGAACAGGAGAGCGCACGAGGGAGCTTCCAGGGGGAAACGCCTGGTATCTTTATAGTCCTGTCGGGTTT
CGCCACCTCTGACTTGAGCGTCGATTTTTGTGATGCTCGTCAGGGGGGCGGAGCCTATGGAAAAACGCCA
GCAACGCGGCCTTTTTACGGTTCCTGGCCTTTTGCTGGCCTTTTGCTCACATGTTCTTTCCTGCGTTATC
CCCTGATTCTGTGGATAACCGTATTACCGCCTTTGAGTGAGCTGATACCGCTCGCCGCAGCCGAACGACC
GAGCGCAGCGAGTCAGTGAGCGAGGAAGCGGAAGAGCGCCTGATGCGGTATTTTCTCCTTACGCATCTGT
GCGGTATTTCACACCGCAATGGTGCACTCTCAGTACAATCTGCTCTGATGCCGCATAGTTAAGCCAGTAT
ACACTCCGCTATCGCTACGTGACTGGGTCATGGCTGCGCCCCGACACCCGCCAACACCCGCTGACGCGCC
CTGACGGGCTTGTCTGCTCCCGGCATCCGCTTACAGACAAGCTGTGACCGTCTCCGGGAGCTGCATGTGT
CAGAGGTTTTCACCGTCATCACCGAAACGCGCGAGGCAGCTGCGGTAAAGCTCATCAGCGTGGTCGTGAA
GCGATTCACAGATGTCTGCCTGTTCATCCGCGTCCAGCTCGTTGAGTTTCTCCAGAAGCGTTAATGTCTG
GCTTCTGATAAAGCGGGCCATGTTAAGGGCGGTTTTTTCCTGTTTGGTCACTGATGCCTCCGTGTAAGGG
GGATTTCTGTTCATGGGGGTAATGATACCGATGAAACGAGAGAGGATGCTCACGATACGGGTTACTGATG
ATGAACATGCCCGGTTACTGGAACGTTGTGAGGGTAAACAACTGGCGGTATGGATGCGGCGGGACCAGAG
AAAAATCACTCAGGGTCAATGCCAGCGCTTCGTTAATACAGATGTAGGTGTTCCACAGGGTAGCCAGCAG
CATCCTGCGATGCAGATCCGGAACATAATGGTGCAGGGCGCTGACTTCCGCGTTTCCAGACTTTACGAAA
CACGGAAACCGAAGACCATTCATGTTGTTGCTCAGGTCGCAGACGTTTTGCAGCAGCAGTCGCTTCACGT
TCGCTCGCGTATCGGTGATTCATTCTGCTAACCAGTAAGGCAACCCCGCCAGCCTAGCCGGGTCCTCAAC
GACAGGAGCACGATCATGCGCACCCGTGGGGCCGCCATGCCGGCGATAATGGCCTGCTTCTCGCCGAAAC
GTTTGGTGGCGGGACCAGTGACGAAGGCTTGAGCGAGGGCGTGCAAGATTCCGAATACCGCAAGCGACAG
GCCGATCATCGTCGCGCTCCAGCGAAAGCGGTCCTCGCCGAAAATGACCCAGAGCGCTGCCGGCACCTGT
CCTACGAGTTGCATGATAAAGAAGACAGTCATAAGTGCGGCGACGATAGTCATGCCCCGCGCCCACCGGA
AGGAGCTGACTGGGTTGAAGGCTCTCAAGGGCATCGGTCGAGATCCCGGTGCCTAATGAGTGAGCTAACT
TACATTAATTGCGTTGCGCTCACTGCCCGCTTTCCAGTCGGGAAACCTGTCGTGCCAGCTGCATTAATGA
ATCGGCCAACGCGCGGGGAGAGGCGGTTTGCGTATTGGGCGCCAGGGTGGTTTTTCTTTTCACCAGTGAG
ACGGGCAACAGCTGATTGCCCTTCACCGCCTGGCCCTGAGAGAGTTGCAGCAAGCGGTCCACGCTGGTTT
GCCCCAGCAGGCGAAAATCCTGTTTGATGGTGGTTAACGGCGGGATATAACATGAGCTGTCTTCGGTATC
GTCGTATCCCACTACCGAGATATCCGCACCAACGCGCAGCCCGGACTCGGTAATGGCGCGCATTGCGCCC
AGCGCCATCTGATCGTTGGCAACCAGCATCGCAGTGGGAACGATGCCCTCATTCAGCATTTGCATGGTTT
GTTGAAAACCGGACATGGCACTCCAGTCGCCTTCCCGTTCCGCTATCGGCTGAATTTGATTGCGAGTGAG
ATATTTATGCCAGCCAGCCAGACGCAGACGCGCCGAGACAGAACTTAATGGGCCCGCTAACAGCGCGATT
TGCTGGTGACCCAATGCGACCAGATGCTCCACGCCCAGTCGCGTACCGTCTTCATGGGAGAAAATAATAC
TGTTGATGGGTGTCTGGTCAGAGACATCAAGAAATAACGCCGGAACATTAGTGCAGGCAGCTTCCACAGC
AATGGCATCCTGGTCATCCAGCGGATAGTTAATGATCAGCCCACTGACGCGTTGCGCGAGAAGATTGTGC
ACCGCCGCTTTACAGGCTTCGACGCCGCTTCGTTCTACCATCGACACCACCACGCTGGCACCCAGTTGAT
CGGCGCGAGATTTAATCGCCGCGACAATTTGCGACGGCGCGTGCAGGGCCAGACTGGAGGTGGCAACGCC
AATCAGCAACGACTGTTTGCCCGCCAGTTGTTGTGCCACGCGGTTGGGAATGTAATTCAGCTCCGCCATC
GCCGCTTCCACTTTTTCCCGCGTTTTCGCAGAAACGTGGCTGGCCTGGTTCACCACGCGGGAAACGGTCT
GATAAGAGACACCGGCATACTCTGCGACATCGTATAACGTTACTGGTTTCACATTCACCACCCTGAATTG
ACTCTCTTCCGGGCGCTATCATGCCATACCGCGAAAGGTTTTGCGCCATTCGATGGTGTCCGGGATCTCG
ACGCTCTCCCTTATGCGACTCCTGCATTAGGAAGCAGCCCAGTAGTAGGTTGAGGCCGTTGAGCACCGCC
GCCGCAAGGAATGGTGCATGCAAGGAGATGGCGCCCAACAGTCCCCCGGCCACGGGGCCTGCCACCATAC
CCACGCCGAAACAAGCGCTCATGAGCCCGAAGTGGCGAGCCCGATCTTCCCCATCGGTGATGTCGGCGAT
ATAGGCGCCAGCAACCG
Features (pLannotate 1.2.2; 20 found; start..end, strand, type, name):
     72..90      +  promoter       T7 promoter: promoter for bacteriophage T7 RNA polymerase
     91..115     +  protein_bind   lac operator: The lac repressor binds to the lac operator to inhibit transcription in E. coli. This inhibition can be relieved by adding lactose or isopropyl-β-D-thiogalactopyranoside (IPTG). lac repressor encoded by lacI
    130..152     +  RBS            RBS: efficient ribosome binding site from bacteriophage T7 gene 10 (Olins and Rangwala, 1989)
    171..187     +  CDS            capTEV™ (fragment): composite tag for in vivo biotinylation, TEV protease cleavage, and 6xHis tagging
    198..215     +  CDS            thrombin site: thrombin recognition and cleavage site
   1257..1274    +  CDS            9xHis (fragment): 9xHis affinity tag
   1284..1333    +  CDS            SET1 (fragment): solubility-enhancement tag derived from T7 phage gene 10B
   1341..1388    +  terminator     T7 terminator: transcription terminator for bacteriophage T7 RNA polymerase
   1425..1853    +  rep_origin     f1 ori (sequence partly withheld): f1 bacteriophage origin of replication; arrow indicates direction of (+) strand synthesis
   1906..1963    +  promoter       AmpR promoter (fragment): bla
   1972..2787    -  CDS            KanR: aminoglycoside phosphotransferase; aph(3')-Ia; confers resistance to kanamycin in bacteria or G418 (Geneticin®) in eukaryotes
   2909..3497    +  rep_origin     ori: high-copy-number ColE1/pMB1/pBR322/pUC origin of replication
   3683..3822    -  misc_feature   bom: basis of mobility region from pBR322
   3924..4115    -  CDS            rop: Rop protein, which maintains plasmids at low copy number; rop
   4132..4512    +  CDS            YPB1_ECOLX: Protein predicted: Swiss-Prot protein existence level 4. From Escherichia coli.
   4584..4875    -  CDS            TcR (fragment): tetracycline efflux protein; tet; confers resistance to tetracycline
   4890..4911    -  protein_bind   CAP binding site: CAP binding activates transcription in the presence of cAMP. E. coli catabolite activator protein
   4924..6006    -  CDS            lacI: lac repressor; lacI; The lac repressor binds to the lac operator to inhibit transcription in E. coli. This inhibition can be relieved by adding lactose or isopropyl-β-D-thiogalactopyranoside (IPTG).
   6007..6084    -  promoter       lacI promoter: lacI
   6092..50      -  CDS            TcR (fragment) (across the origin): tetracycline efflux protein; tet; confers resistance to tetracycline
