[The description below was written by a language model from this plasmid's Addgene catalogue record and pLannotate feature annotations shown in this document.]
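Description:
JGI_018137 is a bacterial expression plasmid built on the pET28b backbone, carrying a synthetic open reading frame designated WP_126985334_1 (also called Batch220B_p072) that was inserted by Gibson assembly into the NdeI/XhoI-opened vector. The name resembles a protein database accession, but the record does not state what the encoded protein is or does. The only functional context is the deposit's stated purpose, a synthetic biology effort on hydrocarbon structures for fuels and chemicals. The plasmid is about 6.3 kb, is selected with kanamycin through an aph(3')-Ia resistance gene, and replicates from a ColE1/pMB1-type origin. The pBR322-derived bom region and the rop gene are also present. The catalogue lists the plasmid as high copy, although rop normally restrains copy number. An f1 origin is also present, which can allow single-stranded DNA production. The annotated tetracycline-resistance pieces, CAP site and AmpR promoter segment are backbone remnants rather than functional markers.

Expression follows the standard pET arrangement. A T7 promoter is followed immediately by a lac operator and the phage T7 gene 10 ribosome binding site, with a T7 terminator downstream, and the plasmid carries lacI to keep the promoter repressed until IPTG is added. Transcription therefore requires a host that supplies T7 RNA polymerase. Top10, the listed growth strain, serves for propagation rather than expression. The insert itself is not annotated, but it occupies the roughly 1 kb gap between an upstream short His-tag-like match with a thrombin cleavage site and a downstream His-tag fragment. This suggests an N-terminally His-tagged, thrombin-cleavable product suited to affinity purification. Whether the C-terminal His tag is also translated depends on a stop codon that the record does not show.
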