Addgene plasmid #158938: JGI_018137
Purpose: Hydrocarbon Structures for Fuels and Chemicals
Depositing lab: Joint Genome Institute.
Backbone
  Vector backbone: pET28b
  Vector type: Synthetic Biology
Growth in bacteria
  Bacterial resistance: Kanamycin, 50 μg/mL
  Growth temperature: 37°C
  Growth strain: Top10
  Copy number: High Copy
Gene/Insert
  Gene/Insert name: WP_126985334_1 (alt name: Batch220B_p072)
  Species: Synthetic
  Cloning method: Gibson Cloning
Terms and licenses: Academic/Nonprofit Terms; Industry Terms: Not Available to Industry
Depositor comments: pET28b_NdeIXhoI vector with WP_126985334_1 insert, JGI ICE Registry: https://registry.jgi.doe.gov/entry/18137
How to cite: JGI_018137 was a gift from Joint Genome Institute (Addgene plasmid # 158938 ; http://n2t.net/addgene:158938 ; RRID:Addgene_158938)
