>Addgene plasmid #158938 | JGI_018137 | depositor partial sequence | sequence record 306648 | gene insert with vector overlaps
CACAGCAGCGGCCTGGTGCCGCGCGGCAGCCATATGGGTAATGGGAACACCGGTATCGTGCACTCCAACA
CTTCACTTCTCGCTGTAGAAGGAACGCTGCCGCAGGTTACCGTAACAAGTGACGAGATTGATGAGATGCT
TGCGCCCGCCCGGAAACGACTTCGACTTCCGAAAGGCGTACTGCAGAGAGTTGCTGGCGTGTATGAACGC
AAATGGTGGCGTGACAGGGAAAATGGGTGGAAACAGGGCGTTGTCTTGGCTGCGGAGCGTGCTATGGCGA
AGGCGGGGATCATGCGCGATCAAGTCGGCCTGTTGATTAATGCATCCGTTTCTCGTAAACATCTGGAGCC
TGCAGTCTCCACTGGAATACATCACTCACTGGGCTTACCGCCAGCGTGCATGAACTTTGATATCACTAAC
GCCTGCCTGGGTTTTGTCAATGCGATGACAATGGCTGCAGGGATGATCGATTCAGGACAAATAAAATATG
CATTGATTGTCGGGGCAGAAGACGTGGAGCAAGTCCAGCGTGGTACAATTGAGCGACTGAACGCAAAAGG
GTCCACTCGGGCCGATTTCAATAACCAGTTTGCTTCATTAACCCTTGGTTCTGGAGCAGCTGCTGCCGTT
TTAGGACCAGCAGATGTTCATCCAGAAGGTCATCGTCTGAAAGTGACCCAAGCCCGAAGCGGTACAGAGC
ATCATGAACTGTGTGTGGCTAATATGGACGATATGAGGACCGATTCCAATGGCTTATTGGAGAATGGTAT
AAATCTTATAGTAGATACCTGGAAAGCGGCTAATGAAAGCGGGTTAGATTTTAGATCTATCGATTATGTT
ATACCCCATCAAGTCTCGATGGTATATACCCGCAACTTTTCAAAGATTACAGGCGTAGGCATGGAACGTA
TTCCAGTTACGTTCCCGGATTGGGGGAATATTGCGGCGGAAGCCGTTCCGATGACCCTGGCTCATATCCA
AGACGATATTGAACGCGGACAGCGAGTCCTTTTAATGGGCGTTGGAAGTGGCCTGAACACAGCGATGATG
GAAGTTCAATGGTAACTCGAGCACCACCACCACCACCACTGAGATCCG
